>Addgene plasmid #213175 | ADORA2B-DuET | addgene full sequence | sequence record 430743 | Addgene NGS Result
AAGTATATATGAGTAAACTTGGTCTGACAGTTACCAATGCTTAATCAGTGAGGCACCTATCTCAGCGATC
TGTCTATTTCGTTCATCCATAGTTGCCTGACTCCCCGTCGTGTAGATAACTACGATACGGGAGGGCTTAC
CATCTGGCCCCAGTGCTGCAATGATACCGCGAGACCCACGCTCACCGGCTCCAGATTTATCAGCAATAAA
CCAGCCAGCCGGAAGGGCCGAGCGCAGAAGTGGTCCTGCAACTTTATCCGCCTCCATCCAGTCTATTAAT
TGTTGCCGGGAAGCTAGAGTAAGTAGTTCGCCAGTTAATAGTTTGCGCAACGTTGTTGCCATTGCTACAG
GCATCGTGGTGTCACGCTCGTCGTTTGGTATGGCTTCATTCAGCTCCGGTTCCCAACGATCAAGGCGAGT
TACATGATCCCCCATGTTGTGCAAAAAAGCGGTTAGCTCCTTCGGTCCTCCGATCGTTGTCAGAAGTAAG
TTGGCCGCAGTGTTATCACTCATGGTTATGGCAGCACTGCATAATTCTCTTACTGTCATGCCATCCGTAA
GATGCTTTTCTGTGACTGGTGAGTACTCAACCAAGTCATTCTGAGAATAGTGTATGCGGCGACCGAGTTG
CTCTTGCCCGGCGTCAATACGGGATAATACCGCGCCACATAGCAGAACTTTAAAAGTGCTCATCATTGGA
AAACGTTCTTCGGGGCGAAAACTCTCAAGGATCTTACCGCTGTTGAGATCCAGTTCGATGTAACCCACTC
GTGCACCCAACTGATCTTCAGCATCTTTTACTTTCACCAGCGTTTCTGGGTGAGCAAAAACAGGAAGGCA
AAATGCCGCAAAAAAGGGAATAAGGGCGACACGGAAATGTTGAATACTCATACTCTTCCTTTTTCAATAT
TATTGAAGCATTTATCAGGGTTATTGTCTCATGAGCGGATACATATTTGAATGTATTTAGAAAAATAAAC
AAATAGGGGTTCCGCGCACATTTCCCCGAAAAGTGCCACCTGACGTCGACGGATCGGGAGATCTCCCGAT
CCCCTATGGTGCACTCTCAGTACAATCTGCTCTGATGCCGCATAGTTAAGCCAGTATCTGCTCCCTGCTT
GTGTGTTGGAGGTCGCTGAGTAGTGCGCGAGCAAAATTTAAGCTACAACAAGGCAAGGCTTGACCGACAT
TTGCATGAAGAATCTGCTTAGGGTTAGGCGTTTTGCGCTGCTTCGCGATGTACGGGCCAGATATACGCGT
TGACATTGATTATTGACTAGTTATTAATAGTAATCAATTACGGGGTCATTAGTTCATAGCCCATATATGG
AGTTCCGCGTTACATAACTTACGGTAAATGGCCCGCCTGGCTGACCGCCCAACGACCCCCGCCCATTGAC
GTCAATAATGACGTATGTTCCCATAGTAACGCCAATAGGGACTTTCCATTGACGTCAATGGGTGGAGTAT
TTACGGTAAACTGCCCACTTGGCAGTACATCAAGTGTATCATATGCCAAGTACGCCCCCTATTGACGTCA
ATGACGGTAAATGGCCCGCCTGGCATTATGCCCAGTACATGACCTTATGGGACTTTCCTACTTGGCAGTA
CATCTACGTATTAGTCATCGCTATTACCATGGTGATGCGGTTTTGGCAGTACATCAATGGGCGTGGATAG
CGGTTTGACTCACGGGGATTTCCAAGTCTCCACCCCATTGACGTCAATGGGAGTTTGTTTTGGCACCAAA
ATCAACGGGACTTTCCAAAATGTCGTAACAACTCCGCCCCATTGACGCAAATGGGCGGTAGGCGTGTACG
GTGGGAGGTCTATATAAGCAGAGCTCTCTGGCTAACTAGAGAACCCACTGCTTACTGGCTTATCGAAATT
AATACGACTCACTATAGGGAGACCCAAGCTGGCTAGCGTTTAAACTTAAGCTTAGCGCCACCATGAAGAC
GATCATCGCCCTGAGCTACATCTTCTGCCTGGTATTCGCCGACTACAAGGACGATGATGACGCCAGCATC
GATATGTTGCTTGAGACCCAGGATGCCCTTTATGTGGCCCTGGAACTGGTCATCGCGGCTCTCAGCGTGG
CTGGAAATGTGCTGGTGTGCGCTGCCGTTGGAACAGCGAACACCCTTCAGACTCCAACTAATTATTTTCT
CGTTAGCCTGGCAGCCGCCGACGTGGCTGTAGGTCTGTTCGCCATTCCATTCGCCATCACTATCAGCCTC
GGGTTTTGCACGGACTTCTACGGATGCCTTTTCTTGGCTTGCTTCGTGCTCGTTCTTACTCAAAGTAGCA
TATTTAGCCTGCTGGCAGTGGCCGTTGACCGATACCTGGCTATCTGCGTGCCACTGAGGTATAAGAGCCT
GGTAACCGGAACCAGAGCACGCGGCGTTATCGCTGTGCTTTGGGTTCTCGCCTTCGGGATCGGCTTGACT
CCTTTTCTCGGGTGGAACTCAAAAGATAGCGCCACCAACAACTGCACCGAGCCTTGGGATGGAACTACCA
ATGAAAGCTGCTGCCTCGTGAAGTGCCTGTTCGAGAACGTGGTGCCCATGTCCTACATGGTGTACTTCAA
CTTCTTCGGCTGCGTTTTGCCCCCCTTGCTGATAATGTTGGTGATTTATATTAAGATTTTTCTCGTGGCC
TGTCGACAGCTCCAGAGGACCGAGCTGATGGACCACAGCCGAACTACGCTGCAACGAGAAATTCACGCCG
CCAAGAGCCTGGCCATGATTGTGGGTATCTTTGCACTGTGTTGGTTGCCAGTGCACGCGGTGAATTGTGT
TACTCTGTTCCAACCAGCTCAGGGGAAAAACAAACCCAAATGGGCGATGAATATGGCAATCCTCCTGTCT
CATGCCAATAGCGTTGTCAATCCAATCGTGTATGCCTATAGAAACCGCGACTTCAGATATACCTTTCACA
AAATCATATCCAGGTATCTTCTCTGTCAGGCGGATGTGAAGTCCGGCAATGGCCAGGCTGGCGTACAGCC
TGCCTTGGGAGTGGGGCTGATCGATACCGGTGGACGCACCGGTGAATTCGATGAGGCCAGCACCACCGTG
TCTAAGACCGAGACTTCTCAGGTGGCCCCTGCCTAACTCGAGTCTAGAGGGCCCGTTTAAACCCGCTGAT
CAGCCTCGACTGTGCCTTCTAGTTGCCAGCCATCTGTTGTTTGCCCCTCCCCCGTGCCTTCCTTGACCCT
GGAAGGTGCCACTCCCACTGTCCTTTCCTAATAAAATGAGGAAATTGCATCGCATTGTCTGAGTAGGTGT
CATTCTATTCTGGGGGGTGGGGTGGGGCAGGACAGCAAGGGGGAGGATTGGGAAGACAATAGCAGGCATG
CTGGGGATGCGGTGGGCTCTATGGCTTCTGAGGCGGAAAGAACCAGCTGGGGCTCTAGGGGGTATCCCC
[124 nt withheld, positions 3430-3553]
C
[91 nt withheld, positions 3555-3645]
A
[49 nt withheld, positions 3647-3695]
CCTTTGACGTTGGAGTCCACGTTCTTT
[37 nt withheld, positions 3723-3759]
ACCCTATCTCGGTCTATTCTTTTGATTTATAAGGGATTTTGCCGATTTCGGCCTATTGGTTAAAAAATGA
GCTGATTTAACAAAAATTTAACGCGAATTAATTCTGTGGAATGTGTGTCAGTTAGGGTGTGGAAAGTCCC
CAGGCTCCCCAGCAGGCAGAAGTATGCAAAGCATGCATCTCAATTAGTCAGCAACCAGGTGTGGAAAGTC
CCCAGGCTCCCCAGCAGGCAGAAGTATGCAAAGCATGCATCTCAATTAGTCAGCAACCATAGTCCCGCCC
CTAACTCCGCCCATCCCGCCCCTAACTCCGCCCAGTTCCGCCCATTCTCCGCCCCATGGCTGACTAATTT
TTTTTATTTATGCAGAGGCCGAGGCCGCCTCTGCCTCTGAGCTATTCCAGAAGTAGTGAGGAGGCTTTTT
TGGAGGCCTAGGCTTTTGCAAAAAGCTCCCGGGAGCTTGTATATCCATTTTCGGATCTGATCAAGAGACA
GGATGAGGATCGTTTCGCATGATTGAACAAGATGGATTGCACGCAGGTTCTCCGGCCGCTTGGGTGGAGA
GGCTATTCGGCTATGACTGGGCACAACAGACAATCGGCTGCTCTGATGCCGCCGTGTTCCGGCTGTCAGC
GCAGGGGCGCCCGGTTCTTTTTGTCAAGACCGACCTGTCCGGTGCCCTGAATGAACTGCAGGACGAGGCA
GCGCGGCTATCGTGGCTGGCCACGACGGGCGTTCCTTGCGCAGCTGTGCTCGACGTTGTCACTGAAGCGG
GAAGGGACTGGCTGCTATTGGGCGAAGTGCCGGGGCAGGATCTCCTGTCATCTCACCTTGCTCCTGCCGA
GAAAGTATCCATCATGGCTGATGCAATGCGGCGGCTGCATACGCTTGATCCGGCTACCTGCCCATTCGAC
CACCAAGCGAAACATCGCATCGAGCGAGCACGTACTCGGATGGAAGCCGGTCTTGTCGATCAGGATGATC
TGGACGAAGAGCATCAGGGGCTCGCGCCAGCCGAACTGTTCGCCAGGCTCAAGGCGCGCATGCCCGACGG
CGAGGATCTCGTCGTGACCCATGGCGATGCCTGCTTGCCGAATATCATGGTGGAAAATGGCCGCTTTTCT
GGATTCATCGACTGTGGCCGGCTGGGTGTGGCGGACCGCTATCAGGACATAGCGTTGGCTACCCGTGATA
TTGCTGAAGAGCTTGGCGGCGAATGGGCTGACCGCTTCCTCGTGCTTTACGGTATCGCCGCTCCCGATTC
GCAGCGCATCGCCTTCTATCGCCTTCTTGACGAGTTCTTCTGAGCGGGACTCTGGGGTTCGAAATGACCG
ACCAAGCGACGCCCAACCTGCCATCACGAGATTTCGATTCCACCGCCGCCTTCTATGAAAGGTTGGGCTT
CGGAATCGTTTTCCGGGACGCCGGCTGGATGATCCTCCAGCGCGGGGATCTCATGCTGGAGTTCTTCGCC
CACCCCAACTTGTTTATTGCAGCTTATAATGGTTACAAATAAAGCAATAGCATCACAAATTTCACAAATA
AAGCATTTTTTTCACTGCATTCTAGTTGTGGTTTGTCCAAACTCATCAATGTATCTTATCATGTCTGTAT
ACCGTCGACCTCTAGCTAGAGCTTGGCGTAATCATGGTCATAGCTGTTTCCTGTGTGAAATTGTTATCCG
CTCACAATTCCACACAACATACGAGCCGGAAGCATAAAGTGTAAAGCCTGGGGTGCCTAATGAGTGAGCT
AACTCACATTAATTGCGTTGCGCTCACTGCCCGCTTTCCAGTCGGGAAACCTGTCGTGCCAGCTGCATTA
ATGAATCGGCCAACGCGCGGGGAGAGGCGGTTTGCGTATTGGGCGCTCTTCCGCTTCCTCGCTCACTGAC
TCGCTGCGCTCGGTCGTTCGGCTGCGGCGAGCGGTATCAGCTCACTCAAAGGCGGTAATACGGTTATCCA
CAGAATCAGGGGATAACGCAGGAAAGAACATGTGAGCAAAAGGCCAGCAAAAGGCCAGGAACCGTAAAAA
GGCCGCGTTGCTGGCGTTTTTCCATAGGCTCCGCCCCCCTGACGAGCATCACAAAAATCGACGCTCAAGT
CAGAGGTGGCGAAACCCGACAGGACTATAAAGATACCAGGCGTTTCCCCCTGGAAGCTCCCTCGTGCGCT
CTCCTGTTCCGACCCTGCCGCTTACCGGATACCTGTCCGCCTTTCTCCCTTCGGGAAGCGTGGCGCTTTC
TCATAGCTCACGCTGTAGGTATCTCAGTTCGGTGTAGGTCGTTCGCTCCAAGCTGGGCTGTGTGCACGAA
CCCCCCGTTCAGCCCGACCGCTGCGCCTTATCCGGTAACTATCGTCTTGAGTCCAACCCGGTAAGACACG
ACTTATCGCCACTGGCAGCAGCCACTGGTAACAGGATTAGCAGAGCGAGGTATGTAGGCGGTGCTACAGA
GTTCTTGAAGTGGTGGCCTAACTACGGCTACACTAGAAGAACGGTATTTGGTATCTGCGCTCTGCTGAAG
CCAGTTACCTTCGGAAAAAGAGTTGGTAGCTCTTGATCCGGCAAACAAACCACCGCTGGTAGCGGTGGTT
TTTTTGTTTGCAAGCAGCAGATTACGCGCAGAAAAAAAGGATCTCAAGAAGATCCTTTGATCTTTTCTAC
GGGGTCTGACGCTCAGTGGAACGAAAACTCACGTTAAGGGATTTTGGTCATGAGATTATCAAAAAGGATC
TTCACCTAGATCCTTTTAAATTAAAAATGAAGTTTTAAATCAATCTA
Features (pLannotate 1.2.2; 21 found; start..end, strand, type, name):
     31..891     -  CDS            AmpR: β-lactamase; bla; confers resistance to ampicillin, carbenicillin, and related antibiotics
    892..996     -  promoter       AmpR promoter: bla
   1055..1107    -  misc_feature   bom (fragment): basis of mobility region from pBR322
   1262..1641    +  enhancer       CMV enhancer: human cytomegalovirus immediate early enhancer
   1642..1845    +  promoter       CMV promoter: human cytomegalovirus (CMV) immediate early promoter
   1841..1874    +  LTR            5' LTR (truncated) (fragment): truncated 5' long terminal repeat (LTR) from HIV-1
   1890..1908    +  promoter       T7 promoter: promoter for bacteriophage T7 RNA polymerase
   2001..2021    +  CDS            3xFLAG (fragment): three tandem FLAG® epitope tags
   2034..3029    +  CDS            ADORA2B: AA2BR_HUMAN - Experimental evidence at protein level: Swiss-Prot protein existence level 1. Receptor for adenosine. The activity of this receptor is mediated by G proteins which activate adenylyl cyclase. From Homo sapiens (Human).
   3160..3384    +  polyA_signal   bGH poly(A) signal: bovine growth hormone polyadenylation signal
   3388..3409    +  promoter       SV40 promoter (fragment): SV40 enhancer and early promoter
   3430..3858    +  rep_origin     f1 ori (sequence partly withheld): f1 bacteriophage origin of replication; arrow indicates direction of (+) strand synthesis
   3872..4201    +  promoter       SV40 promoter: SV40 enhancer and early promoter
   4268..5059    +  CDS            neo: KKA2_KLEPN - Also known as kan, nptII. Experimental evidence at protein level: Swiss-Prot protein existence level 1. Resistance to kanamycin, neomycin, paromomycin, ribostamycin, butirosin and gentamicin B. From Klebsiella pneumoniae.
   5083..5241    +  CDS            ble (fragment): BLE_KLEPN - Experimental evidence at protein level: Swiss-Prot protein existence level 1. Binding protein with a strong affinity to the bleomycin family of antibiotics. Binds to CL990; an antimitotic-antibiotic compound. From Klebsiella pneumoniae.
   5236..5357    +  polyA_signal   SV40 poly(A) signal: SV40 polyadenylation signal
   5430..5446    -  protein_bind   lac operator: The lac repressor binds to the lac operator to inhibit transcription in E. coli. This inhibition can be relieved by adding lactose or isopropyl-β-D-thiogalactopyranoside (IPTG). lac repressor encoded by lacI
   5454..5484    -  promoter       lac promoter: promoter for the E. coli lac operon
   5499..5520    -  protein_bind   CAP binding site: CAP binding activates transcription in the presence of cAMP. E. coli catabolite activator protein
   5533..5625    -  CDS            lacI (fragment): lac repressor; lacI; The lac repressor binds to the lac operator to inhibit transcription in E. coli. This inhibition can be relieved by adding lactose or isopropyl-β-D-thiogalactopyranoside (IPTG).
   5808..6396    -  rep_origin     ori: high-copy-number ColE1/pMB1/pBR322/pUC origin of replication
