[The description below was written by a language model from this plasmid's Addgene catalogue record and pLannotate feature annotations shown in this document.]
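Description:
ADORA2B-DuET is a mammalian expression plasmid built on the pcDNA 3.1 (+) backbone that carries the human adenosine A2b receptor (ADORA2B), a class A GPCR of the adenosine family that signals through G proteins to activate adenylyl cyclase. It is maintained in E. coli as a high-copy plasmid through a ColE1/pUC-type origin and selected with ampicillin via the β-lactamase gene. An f1 origin is also present. For mammalian cells, the backbone provides a neomycin/kanamycin phosphotransferase gene driven by the SV40 enhancer/early promoter and terminated by the SV40 polyadenylation signal, which allows G418 selection of stable transfectants.

The receptor coding sequence, inserted by Gibson cloning, sits downstream of the CMV immediate-early enhancer and promoter and is followed by the bovine growth hormone polyadenylation signal. A T7 promoter lies between the CMV promoter and the insert and could drive in vitro transcription. In the DuET design described by the depositor, the receptor is preceded by a cleavable hemagglutinin signal peptide that promotes membrane targeting, then an N-terminal FLAG epitope, and it ends in a C-terminal 1D4 epitope. The automated annotation detects the FLAG sequence (scored as a 3xFLAG fragment) just upstream of the ADORA2B reading frame, but it does not separately annotate the signal peptide or the 1D4 tag. Several short backbone hits, such as the HIV-1 LTR, ble and lacI fragments, are likely annotation remnants rather than functional elements. The dual tags allow capture and detection of the receptor from either terminus. The construct is intended for expression in mammalian cells and proteomics studies, and the associated work concerned multiplexed selectivity screening of anti-GPCR antibodies.
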