Addgene plasmid #213175: ADORA2B-DuET
Purpose: The DuET construct encodes the named human GPCR engineered with a cleaved hemagglutinin signal peptide, a 5' FLAG and a 3' 1D4 epitope tag optimized for expression in mammalian cells and proteomics studies.
Depositing lab: Thomas Sakmar. Depositing organization: Rockefeller University. Publication: Multiplexed selectivity screening of anti-GPCR antibodies. Dahl L, Kotliar IB, Bendes A, Dodig-Crnkovic T, Fromm S, Elofsson A, Uhlen M, Sakmar TP, Schwenk JM. Sci Adv. 2023 May 3;9(18):eadf9297. doi: 10.1126/sciadv.adf9297. Epub 2023 May 3. PubMed 37134173.
Backbone
  Vector backbone: pcDNA 3.1 (+)
  Vector type: Mammalian Expression
Growth in bacteria
  Bacterial resistance: Ampicillin, 100 μg/mL
  Growth temperature: 37°C
  Growth strain: DH5alpha
  Copy number: High Copy
Gene/Insert
  Gene/Insert name: ADORA2B (alt names: Adenosine A2b receptor; AA2BR)
  Species: H. sapiens (human)
  Entrez Gene: ADORA2B (a.k.a. ADORA2)
  Promoter: CMV, T7
  Tag / fusion protein: FLAG (N terminal on insert); 1D4 (C terminal on insert)
  Cloning method: Gibson Cloning
Terms and licenses: Academic/Nonprofit Terms; Industry Terms: Not Available to Industry
Depositor comments: Class: A, Family: adenosine. Ensembl ID: ENSG00000170425, Uniprot ID: P29275
How to cite: ADORA2B-DuET was a gift from Thomas Sakmar (Addgene plasmid # 213175 ; http://n2t.net/addgene:213175 ; RRID:Addgene_213175)
